>Addgene plasmid #31016 | pNN10 | depositor full sequence | sequence record 14218 | Author sequence
CTGCATTAATGAATCGGCCAACGCGCGGGGAGAGGCGGTTTGCGTATTGGGCGCTCTTCCGCTTCCTCGC
TCACTGACTCGCTGCGCTCGGTCGTTCGGCTGCGGCGAGCGGTATCAGCTCACTCAAAGGCGGTAATACG
GTTATCCACAGAATCAGGGGATAACGCAGGAAAGAACATGAATTAATTCTCATGTTTGACAGCTTATCAT
CGATTAGCTTTAATGCGGTAGTTTATCACAGTTAAATTGCTAACGCAGTCAGGCACCGTGTATGAAATCT
AACAATGCGCTCATCGTCATCCTCGGCACCGTCACCCTGGATGCTGTAGGCATAGGCTTGGTTATGCCGG
TACTGCCGGGCCTCTTGCGGGATATCGTCCATTCCGACAGCATCGCCAGTCACTATGGCGTGCTGCTAGC
GCTATATGCGTTGATGCAATTTCTATGCGCACCCGTTCTCGGAGCACTGTCCGACCGCTTTGGCCGCCGC
CCAGTCCTGCTCGCTTCGCTACTTGGAGCCACTATCGACTACGCGATCATGGCGACCACACCCGTCCTGT
GGATTCTCTACGCCGGACGCATCGTGGCCGGCATCACCGGCGCCACAGGTGCGGTTGCTGGCGCCTATAT
CGCCGACATCACCGATGGGGAAGATCGGGCTCGCCACTTCGGGCTCATGAGCGCTTGTTTCGGCGTGGGT
ATGGTGGCAGGCCCCGTGGCCGGGGGACTGTTGGGCGCCATCTCCTTACATGCACCATTCCTTGCGGCGG
CGGTGCTCAACGGCCTCAACCTACTACTGGGCTGCTTCCTAATGCAGGAGTCGCATAAGGGAGAGCGCCG
ACCCATGCCCTTGAGAGCCTTCAACCCAGTCAGCTCCTTCCGGTGGGCGCGGGGCATGACTATCGTCGCC
GCACTTATGACTGTCTTCTTTATCATGCAACTCGTAGGACAGGTGCCGGCAGCGCTCTGGGTCATTTTCG
GCGAGGACCGCTTTCGCTGGAGCGCGACGATGATCGGCCTGTCGCTTGCGGTATTCGGAATCTTGCACGC
CCTCGCTCAAGCCTTCGTCACTGGTCCCGCCACCAAACGTTTCGGCGAGAAGCAGGCCATTATCGCCGGC
ATGGCGGCCGACGCGCTGGGCTACGTCTTGCTGGCGTTCGCGACGCGAGGCTGGATGGCCTTCCCCATTA
TGATTCTTCTCGCTTCCGGCGGCATCGGGATGCCCGCGTTGCAGGCCATGCTGTCCAGGCAGGTAGATGA
CGACCATCAGGGACAGCTTCAAGGATCGCTCGCGGCTCTTACCAGCCTAACTTCGATCATTGGACCGCTG
ATCGTCACGGCGATTTATGCCGCCTCGGCGAGCACATGGAACGGGTTGGCATGGATTGTAGGCGCCGCCC
TATACCTTGTCTGCCTCCCCGCGTTGCGTCGCGGTGCATGGAGCCGGGCCACCTCGACCTGAATGGAAGC
CGGCGGCACCTCGCTAACGGATTCACCACTCCAAGAATTGGAGCCAATCAATTCTTGCGGAGAACTGTGA
ATGCGCAAACCAACCCTTGATCGGGGAAGAACAGTATGTCGAGCTATTTTTTGACTTACTGGGGATCAAG
CCTGATTGGGAGAAAATAAAATATCCCCTATAGTGAGTCGTATTACATGGTCATAGCTGTTTCCTGGCAG
CTCTGGCCCGTGTCTCAAAATCTCTGATGTTACATTGCACAAGATAAAAATATATCATCATGCCTCCTCT
AGAGGTCTCCGCTCGAAACGGTGCAGCGGCTGTTGCCGGTGCTGTGCCAGGACCATGGCCTGACCCCGGA
CCAAGTGGTGGCTATCGCCAGCAACAATGGCGGGAGACCCTCGAGCCACCCATGACCAAAATCCCTTAAC
GTGAGTTACGCGTCGTTCCACTGAGCGTCAGACCCCGTAGAAAAGATCAAAGGATCTTCTTGAGATCCTT
TTTTTCTGCGCGTAATCTGCTGCTTGCAAACAAAAAAACCACCGCTACCAGCGGTGGTTTGTTTGCCGGA
TCAAGAGCTACCAACTCTTTTTCCGAAGGTAACTGGCTTCAGCAGAGCGCAGATACCAAATACTGTTCTT
CTAGTGTAGCCGTAGTTAGGCCACCACTTCAAGAACTCTGTAGCACCGCCTACATACCTCGCTCTGCTAA
TCCTGTTACCAGTGGCTGCTGCCAGTGGCGATAAGTCGTGTCTTACCGGGTTGGACTCAAGACGATAGTT
ACCGGATAAGGCGCAGCGGTCGGGCTGAACGGGGGGTTCGTGCACACAGCCCAGCTTGGAGCGAACGACC
TACACCGAACTGAGATACCTACAGCGTGAGCTATGAGAAAGCGCCACGCTTCCCGAAGGGAGAAAGGCGG
ACAGGTATCCGGTAAGCGGCAGGGTCGGAACAGGAGAGCGCACGAGGGAGCTTCCAGGGGGAAACGCCTG
GTATCTTTATAGTCCTGTCGGGTTTCGCCACCTCTGACTTGAGCGTCGATTTTTGTGATGCTCGTCAGGG
GGGCGGAGCCTATGGAAAAACGCCAGCAACGCGGCCTTTTTACGGTTCCTGGCCTTTTGCTGGCCTTTTG
CTCACATGTTCTTTCCTGCGTTATCCCCTGATTCTGTGGATAACCGTATTACCGCCTTTGAGTGAGCTGA
TACCGCTCGCCGCAGCCGAACGACCGAGCGCAGCGAGTCAGTGAGCGAGGAAGCGGAAGAGCGCCCAATA
CGCAAACCGCCTCTCCCCGCGCGTTGGCCGATTCATTAATGCAGCTGGCACGACAGGTTTCCCGACTGGA
AAGCGGGCAGTGAGCGCAACGCAATTAATACGCGTACCGCTAGCCAGGAAGAGTTTGTAGAAACGCAAAA
AGGCCATCCGTCAGGATGGCCTTCTGCTTAGTTTGATGCCTGGCAGTTTATGGCGGGCGTCCTGCCCGCC
ACCCTCCGGGCCGTTGCTTCACAACGTTCAAATCCGCTCCCGGCGGATTTGTCCTACTCAGGAGAGCGTT
CACCGACAAACAACAGATAAAACGAAAGGCCCAGTCTTCCGACTGAGCCTTTCGTTTTATTTGATGCCTG
GCAGTTCCCTACTCTCGCGTT
Features (pLannotate 1.2.2; 10 found; start..end, strand, type, name):
      1..54      -  CDS            lacI (fragment): lac repressor; lacI; The lac repressor binds to the lac operator to inhibit transcription in E. coli. This inhibition can be relieved by adding lactose or isopropyl-β-D-thiogalactopyranoside (IPTG).
     56..180     -  rep_origin     RSF ori (fragment): Plasmids containing the RSF 1030 origin of replication can be propagated in E. coli cells that contain additional plasmids with compatible origins.
    196..224     +  promoter       tet promoter: E. coli promoter for tetracycline efflux protein gene
    272..1462    +  CDS            TcR: tetracycline efflux protein; tet; confers resistance to tetracycline
   1560..1634    +  CDS            KanR (fragment): aminoglycoside phosphotransferase; aphA-3; confers resistance to kanamycin
   1637..1655    -  promoter       T7 promoter: promoter for bacteriophage T7 RNA polymerase
   1950..2538    +  rep_origin     ori: high-copy-number ColE1/pMB1/pBR322/pUC origin of replication
   2721..2813    +  CDS            lacI (fragment): lac repressor; lacI; The lac repressor binds to the lac operator to inhibit transcription in E. coli. This inhibition can be relieved by adding lactose or isopropyl-β-D-thiogalactopyranoside (IPTG).
   2868..2895    -  terminator     rrnB T2 terminator: transcription terminator T2 from the E. coli rrnB gene
   3027..3070    +  terminator     rrnB T1 terminator: Escherichia coli rrnB; transcription terminator T1 from the E. coli rrnB gene
