[The description below was written by a language model from this plasmid's Addgene catalogue record and pLannotate feature annotations shown in this document.]
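Description:
pNN10 is a small bacterial module plasmid, about 3.1 kb, from a Golden Gate toolkit for assembling custom TALENs and other TAL effector-based DNA-targeting constructs. It is built on the pTC14 backbone (2,989 bp) and carries a 106 bp insert named "repeat NN10", derived from Xanthomonas oryzae and cloned between XbaI and XhoI sites, both of which are retained. By the naming convention of such kits, the insert encodes a single TAL effector repeat bearing the NN repeat-variable diresidue, generally associated with guanine recognition, and formatted for position 10 of a repeat array. However, the record itself states only the insert name, size and species. The insert is not picked out in the automated feature table, which annotates backbone elements only.

The plasmid replicates in E. coli from a high-copy ColE1/pUC-type origin and is selected with tetracycline, through a TcR efflux gene driven by its native tet promoter. The remaining annotations are short fragments of lacI, an RSF origin and a kanamycin resistance gene. These are most likely remnants of earlier vector construction or chance similarity hits, not functional parts. A T7 promoter and the rrnB T1 and T2 terminators are also annotated, the terminators probably serving to insulate the cloning region from read-through transcription. No eukaryotic expression elements are present, so pNN10 is not an expression vector. It works as a storage and donor plasmid from which the repeat module is released and ligated in a defined order with other repeat modules to build an array with a chosen DNA-binding specificity.
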