Addgene plasmid #31016: pNN10
Depositing lab: Adam Bogdanove & Daniel Voytas. Depositing organization: University of Minnesota. Publication: Efficient design and assembly of custom TALEN and other TAL effector-based constructs for DNA targeting. Cermak T, Doyle EL, Christian M, Wang L, Zhang Y, Schmidt C, Baller JA, Somia NV, Bogdanove AJ, Voytas DF. Nucleic Acids Res. 2011 Jul;39(12):e82. doi: 10.1093/nar/gkr218 PubMed 21493687.
Backbone
  Vector backbone: pTC14
  Backbone size w/o insert (bp): 2989
Growth in bacteria
  Bacterial resistance: Tetracycline, 10 μg/mL
  Growth temperature: 37°C
  Growth strain: DH5alpha
  Growth instructions: DH10B/LB+antibiotics
  Copy number: High Copy
Gene/Insert
  Gene/Insert name: repeat NN10
  Species: Xanthamonas oryzae
  Insert size (bp): 106
  Cloning method: Restriction Enzyme; 5′ cloning site XbaI (not destroyed); 3′ cloning site XhoI (not destroyed)
  Sequencing primers: 5′ pTC14_F2 (caagcctgattgggagaaaa)
Terms and licenses: Academic/Nonprofit Terms; Industry Terms: Not Available to Industry
How to cite: pNN10 was a gift from Adam Bogdanove & Daniel Voytas (Addgene plasmid # 31016 ; http://n2t.net/addgene:31016 ; RRID:Addgene_31016)
