>Addgene plasmid #31016 | pNN10 | addgene partial sequence | sequence record 35568 | 31016 with pTC14_F2 (caagcctgattgggagaaaa)
TCATAGCTGTTTCCTGGCAGCTCTGGCCCGTGTCTCAAAATCTCTGATGTTACATTGCACAAGATAAAAA
TATATCATCATGCCTCCTCTAGAGGTCTCCGCTCGAAACGGTGCAGCGGCTGTTGCCGGTGCTGTGCCAG
GACCATGGCCTGACCCCGGACCAAGTGGTGGCTATCGCCAGCAACAATGGCGGGAGACCCTCGAGCCACC
CATGACCAAAATCCCTTAACGTGAGTTACGCGTCGTTCCACTGAGCGTCAGACCCCGTAGAAAAGATCAA
AGGATCTTCTTGAGATCCTTTTTTTCTGCGCGTAATCTGCTGCTTGCAAACAAAAAAACCACCGCTACCA
GCGGTGGTTTGTTTGCCGGATCAAGAGCTACCAACTCTTTTTCCGAAGGTAACTGGCTTCAGCAGAGCGC
AGATACCAAATACTGTTCTTCTAGTGTAGCCGTAGTTAGGCCACCACTTCAAGAACTCTGTAGCACCGCC
TACATACCTCGCTCTGCTAATCCTGTTACCAGTGGCTGCTGCCAGTGGCGATAAGTCGTGTCTTACCGGG
TTGGACTCAAGACGATAGTTACCGGATAAGGCGCAGCGGTCGGGCTGAACGGGGGGTTCGTGCACACAGC
CCAGCTTGGAGCGAACGACCTACACCGAACTGAGATACCTACAGCGTGAGCTATGAGAAAGCGCCACGCT
TCCCGAAGGGAGAAAGGCGGACAGGTATCCGGTAAGCGGCAGGGTCGGAACAGGAGAGCGCACGAGGGAG
CTTCCAGGGGGAAACGCCTGGTATCTTTATAGTCCTGTCGGGTTTCGCCACCTCTGACTTGAGCGTCGAT
TTTTGTGATGCTCGT
